Addgene plasmid #99343: HisGB1-Hif1a(776-826) + CBP TAZ1(340-439)
Purpose: Bacterial expression of mouse CBP TAZ1 domain as coexpression with Hif1a TAD
Depositing lab: Peter Wright. Depositing organization: Scripps California (The Scripps Research Institute). Publication: Overexpression of post-translationally modified peptides in Escherichia coli by co-expression with modifying enzymes. Sugase K, Landes MA, Wright PE, Martinez-Yamout M. Protein Expr Purif. 2008 Feb;57(2):108-15. Epub 2007 Nov 1. 10.1016/j.pep.2007.10.018 PubMed 18054500.
Backbone
  Vector backbone: pET22b
  Backbone manufacturer: Novagen
  Backbone size w/o insert (bp): 5493
  Total vector size (bp): 6258
  Modifications to backbone: introduced second RBS
  Vector type: Bacterial Expression
Growth in bacteria
  Bacterial resistance: Ampicillin, 100 μg/mL
  Growth temperature: 37°C
  Growth strain: DH5alpha
  Copy number: Low Copy
Gene/Insert 1
  Gene/Insert name: Hif1a (776-826) (alt name: Hif1a)
  Species: H. sapiens (human)
  Entrez Gene: HIF1A (a.k.a. HIF-1-alpha, HIF-1A, HIF-1alpha, HIF1, HIF1-ALPHA, MOP1, PASD8, bHLHe78)
  Promoter: T7
  Tag / fusion protein: His6GB1 (N terminal on backbone)
  Cloning method: Restriction Enzyme; 5′ cloning site NdeI (not destroyed); 3′ cloning site BamHI (not destroyed)
  Sequencing primers: 5′ T7; 3′ T7
Gene/Insert 2
  Gene/Insert name: CBP (340-439) (alt name: crebbp)
  Species: M. musculus (mouse)
  Promoter: T7
  Cloning method: Restriction Enzyme; 5′ cloning site NcoI (not destroyed); 3′ cloning site HindIII (not destroyed)
  Sequencing primers: 5′ T7; 3′ T7
Terms and licenses: Academic/Nonprofit Terms; Industry Terms: Not Available to Industry
How to cite: HisGB1-Hif1a(776-826) + CBP TAZ1(340-439) was a gift from Peter Wright (Addgene plasmid # 99343 ; http://n2t.net/addgene:99343 ; RRID:Addgene_99343)
