[The description below was written by a language model from this plasmid's Addgene catalogue record and pLannotate feature annotations shown in this document.]
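Description:
HisGB1-Hif1a(776-826) + CBP TAZ1(340-439) is a bacterial co-expression plasmid built on the Novagen pET22b backbone. It was modified with a second ribosome binding site so that two proteins are made from a single T7-driven transcript in E. coli. The plasmid replicates from a pBR322-type ColE1 origin accompanied by the bom region and the rop gene, which fits the low-copy designation in the record. It also carries an f1 origin. Selection is by ampicillin through the bla gene. The backbone encodes lacI, and a lac operator sits directly downstream of the T7 promoter, so expression is repressed until IPTG induction in a host that supplies T7 RNA polymerase.

The first cistron follows the T7 gene 10 RBS and encodes an N-terminal His6 tag, then the GB1 domain of streptococcal protein G as a solubility and expression partner, fused to residues 776-826 of human HIF1A, the C-terminal transactivation domain. The annotation software recognised the His and protein G segments but did not label the short HIF1A portion separately. A second gene 10 RBS then drives translation of residues 340-439 of mouse CBP (Crebbp), the TAZ1 domain, and the T7 terminator closes the unit. A His-tag coding stretch from the pET22b backbone lies downstream of the CBP fragment. The catalogue lists no tag for this insert, and the record does not state whether that stretch is translated.

The stated purpose is production of the TAZ1 domain by co-expression with its HIF-1α binding partner, presumably so the two can associate in the cell. The sequenced record is 6,141 nt, slightly shorter than the 6,258 bp catalogue size.
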