Features (pLannotate 1.2.2; 22 found; start..end, strand, type, name):
     21..609     +  rep_origin     ori: high-copy-number ColE1/pMB1/pBR322/pUC origin of replication
    795..934     -  misc_feature   bom: basis of mobility region from pBR322
   1036..1227    -  CDS            rop: Rop protein, which maintains plasmids at low copy number; rop
   1244..1624    +  CDS            YPB1_ECOLX: Protein predicted: Swiss-Prot protein existence level 4. From Escherichia coli.
   1696..1987    -  CDS            TcR (fragment): tetracycline efflux protein; tet; confers resistance to tetracycline
   2002..2023    -  protein_bind   CAP binding site: CAP binding activates transcription in the presence of cAMP. E. coli catabolite activator protein
   2036..3118    -  CDS            lacI: lac repressor; lacI; The lac repressor binds to the lac operator to inhibit transcription in E. coli. This inhibition can be relieved by adding lactose or isopropyl-β-D-thiogalactopyranoside (IPTG).
   3119..3196    -  promoter       lacI promoter: lacI
   3204..3483    -  CDS            TcR (fragment): tetracycline efflux protein; tet; confers resistance to tetracycline
   3505..3523    +  promoter       T7 promoter: promoter for bacteriophage T7 RNA polymerase
   3524..3548    +  protein_bind   lac operator: The lac repressor binds to the lac operator to inhibit transcription in E. coli. This inhibition can be relieved by adding lactose or isopropyl-β-D-thiogalactopyranoside (IPTG). lac repressor encoded by lacI
   3563..3585    +  RBS            RBS: efficient ribosome binding site from bacteriophage T7 gene 10 (Olins and Rangwala, 1989)
   3598..3614    +  CDS            capTEV™ (fragment): composite tag for in vivo biotinylation, TEV protease cleavage, and 6xHis tagging
   3628..3984    +  CDS            spg (fragment) (sequence partly withheld): SPG1_STRSG - Experimental evidence at protein level: Swiss-Prot protein existence level 1. Binds to the constant Fc region of IgG with high affinity. From Streptococcus sp. group G.
   4020..4042    +  RBS            RBS: efficient ribosome binding site from bacteriophage T7 gene 10 (Olins and Rangwala, 1989)
   4049..4351    +  CDS            Crebbp (fragment): CBP_MOUSE - Also known as Cbp. Experimental evidence at protein level: Swiss-Prot protein existence level 1. Acetylates histones, giving a specific tag for transcriptional activation (By similarity). Also acetylates non-histone proteins, like DDX21, FBL, IRF2, MAFG, NCOA3, POLR1E/PAF53 and FOXO1 (PubMed:10207073, PubMed:11701890, PubMed:16287980, PubMed:15220471). Binds specifically to phosphorylated CREB and enhances its transcriptional activity toward cAMP-responsive genes (By similarity). Acts as a coactivator of ALX1 (By similarity). Acts as a circadian transcriptional coactivator which en
   4377..4394    +  CDS            9xHis (fragment): 9xHis affinity tag
   4404..4453    +  CDS            SET1 (fragment): solubility-enhancement tag derived from T7 phage gene 10B
   4461..4508    +  terminator     T7 terminator: transcription terminator for bacteriophage T7 RNA polymerase
   4545..4973    +  rep_origin     f1 ori (sequence partly withheld): f1 bacteriophage origin of replication; arrow indicates direction of (+) strand synthesis
   5026..5130    +  promoter       AmpR promoter: bla
   5131..5991    +  CDS            AmpR: β-lactamase; bla; confers resistance to ampicillin, carbenicillin, and related antibiotics
>Addgene plasmid #99343 | HisGB1-Hif1a(776-826) + CBP TAZ1(340-439) | addgene full sequence | sequence record 193363 | Addgene NGS Result
GAAAAGATCAAAGGATCTTCTTGAGATCCTTTTTTTCTGCGCGTAATCTGCTGCTTGCAAACAAAAAAAC
CACCGCTACCAGCGGTGGTTTGTTTGCCGGATCAAGAGCTACCAACTCTTTTTCCGAAGGTAACTGGCTT
CAGCAGAGCGCAGATACCAAATACTGTCCTTCTAGTGTAGCCGTAGTTAGGCCACCACTTCAAGAACTCT
GTAGCACCGCCTACATACCTCGCTCTGCTAATCCTGTTACCAGTGGCTGCTGCCAGTGGCGATAAGTCGT
GTCTTACCGGGTTGGACTCAAGACGATAGTTACCGGATAAGGCGCAGCGGTCGGGCTGAACGGGGGGTTC
GTGCACACAGCCCAGCTTGGAGCGAACGACCTACACCGAACTGAGATACCTACAGCGTGAGCTATGAGAA
AGCGCCACGCTTCCCGAAGGGAGAAAGGCGGACAGGTATCCGGTAAGCGGCAGGGTCGGAACAGGAGAGC
GCACGAGGGAGCTTCCAGGGGGAAACGCCTGGTATCTTTATAGTCCTGTCGGGTTTCGCCACCTCTGACT
TGAGCGTCGATTTTTGTGATGCTCGTCAGGGGGGCGGAGCCTATGGAAAAACGCCAGCAACGCGGCCTTT
TTACGGTTCCTGGCCTTTTGCTGGCCTTTTGCTCACATGTTCTTTCCTGCGTTATCCCCTGATTCTGTGG
ATAACCGTATTACCGCCTTTGAGTGAGCTGATACCGCTCGCCGCAGCCGAACGACCGAGCGCAGCGAGTC
AGTGAGCGAGGAAGCGGAAGAGCGCCTGATGCGGTATTTTCTCCTTACGCATCTGTGCGGTATTTCACAC
CGCAATGGTGCACTCTCAGTACAATCTGCTCTGATGCCGCATAGTTAAGCCAGTATACACTCCGCTATCG
CTACGTGACTGGGTCATGGCTGCGCCCCGACACCCGCCAACACCCGCTGACGCGCCCTGACGGGCTTGTC
TGCTCCCGGCATCCGCTTACAGACAAGCTGTGACCGTCTCCGGGAGCTGCATGTGTCAGAGGTTTTCACC
GTCATCACCGAAACGCGCGAGGCAGCTGCGGTAAAGCTCATCAGCGTGGTCGTGAAGCGATTCACAGATG
TCTGCCTGTTCATCCGCGTCCAGCTCGTTGAGTTTCTCCAGAAGCGTTAATGTCTGGCTTCTGATAAAGC
GGGCCATGTTAAGGGCGGTTTTTTCCTGTTTGGTCACTGATGCCTCCGTGTAAGGGGGATTTCTGTTCAT
GGGGGTAATGATACCGATGAAACGAGAGAGGATGCTCACGATACGGGTTACTGATGATGAACATGCCCGG
TTACTGGAACGTTGTGAGGGTAAACAACTGGCGGTATGGATGCGGCGGGACCAGAGAAAAATCACTCAGG
GTCAATGCCAGCGCTTCGTTAATACAGATGTAGGTGTTCCACAGGGTAGCCAGCAGCATCCTGCGATGCA
GATCCGGAACATAATGGTGCAGGGCGCTGACTTCCGCGTTTCCAGACTTTACGAAACACGGAAACCGAAG
ACCATTCATGTTGTTGCTCAGGTCGCAGACGTTTTGCAGCAGCAGTCGCTTCACGTTCGCTCGCGTATCG
GTGATTCATTCTGCTAACCAGTAAGGCAACCCCGCCAGCCTAGCCGGGTCCTCAACGACAGGAGCACGAT
CATGCGCACCCGTGGGGCCGCCATGCCGGCGATAATGGCCTGCTTCTCGCCGAAACGTTTGGTGGCGGGA
CCAGTGACGAAGGCTTGAGCGAGGGCGTGCAAGATTCCGAATACCGCAAGCGACAGGCCGATCATCGTCG
CGCTCCAGCGAAAGCGGTCCTCGCCGAAAATGACCCAGAGCGCTGCCGGCACCTGTCCTACGAGTTGCAT
GATAAAGAAGACAGTCATAAGTGCGGCGACGATAGTCATGCCCCGCGCCCACCGGAAGGAGCTGACTGGG
TTGAAGGCTCTCAAGGGCATCGGTCGAGATCCCGGTGCCTAATGAGTGAGCTAACTTACATTAATTGCGT
TGCGCTCACTGCCCGCTTTCCAGTCGGGAAACCTGTCGTGCCAGCTGCATTAATGAATCGGCCAACGCGC
GGGGAGAGGCGGTTTGCGTATTGGGCGCCAGGGTGGTTTTTCTTTTCACCAGTGAGACGGGCAACAGCTG
ATTGCCCTTCACCGCCTGGCCCTGAGAGAGTTGCAGCAAGCGGTCCACGCTGGTTTGCCCCAGCAGGCGA
AAATCCTGTTTGATGGTGGTTAACGGCGGGATATAACATGAGCTGTCTTCGGTATCGTCGTATCCCACTA
CCGAGATATCCGCACCAACGCGCAGCCCGGACTCGGTAATGGCGCGCATTGCGCCCAGCGCCATCTGATC
GTTGGCAACCAGCATCGCAGTGGGAACGATGCCCTCATTCAGCATTTGCATGGTTTGTTGAAAACCGGAC
ATGGCACTCCAGTCGCCTTCCCGTTCCGCTATCGGCTGAATTTGATTGCGAGTGAGATATTTATGCCAGC
CAGCCAGACGCAGACGCGCCGAGACAGAACTTAATGGGCCCGCTAACAGCGCGATTTGCTGGTGACCCAA
TGCGACCAGATGCTCCACGCCCAGTCGCGTACCGTCTTCATGGGAGAAAATAATACTGTTGATGGGTGTC
TGGTCAGAGACATCAAGAAATAACGCCGGAACATTAGTGCAGGCAGCTTCCACAGCAATGGCATCCTGGT
CATCCAGCGGATAGTTAATGATCAGCCCACTGACGCGTTGCGCGAGAAGATTGTGCACCGCCGCTTTACA
GGCTTCGACGCCGCTTCGTTCTACCATCGACACCACCACGCTGGCACCCAGTTGATCGGCGCGAGATTTA
ATCGCCGCGACAATTTGCGACGGCGCGTGCAGGGCCAGACTGGAGGTGGCAACGCCAATCAGCAACGACT
GTTTGCCCGCCAGTTGTTGTGCCACGCGGTTGGGAATGTAATTCAGCTCCGCCATCGCCGCTTCCACTTT
TTCCCGCGTTTTCGCAGAAACGTGGCTGGCCTGGTTCACCACGCGGGAAACGGTCTGATAAGAGACACCG
GCATACTCTGCGACATCGTATAACGTTACTGGTTTCACATTCACCACCCTGAATTGACTCTCTTCCGGGC
GCTATCATGCCATACCGCGAAAGGTTTTGCGCCATTCGATGGTGTCCGGGATCTCGACGCTCTCCCTTAT
GCGACTCCTGCATTAGGAAGCAGCCCAGTAGTAGGTTGAGGCCGTTGAGCACCGCCGCCGCAAGGAATGG
TGCATGCAAGGAGATGGCGCCCAACAGTCCCCCGGCCACGGGGCCTGCCACCATACCCACGCCGAAACAA
GCGCTCATGAGCCCGAAGTGGCGAGCCCGATCTTCCCCATCGGTGATGTCGGCGATATAGGCGCCAGCAA
CCGCACCTGTGGCGCCGGTGATGCCGGCCACGATGCGTCCGGCGTAGAGGATCGAGATCTCGATCCCGCG
AAATTAATACGACTCACTATAGGGGAATTGTGAGCGGATAACAATTCCCCTCTAGAAATAATTTTGTTTA
ACTTTAAGAAGGAGATATACGATGGGCCATCATCATCATCATCACAGCAGCGGC
[168 nt withheld, positions 3625-3792]
GAATTCAGCAGCGGCAGCAGCGGCCTGGTTCCGCGTGGTTCCCATATGTCTGATTTAGCATGTAGACTGC
TGGGGCAATCAATGGATGAAAGTGGATTACCACAGCTGACCAGTTATGATTGTGAAGTTAATGCTCCTAT
ACAAGGCAGCAGAAACCTACTGCAGGGTGAAGAATTACTCAGAGCTTTGGATCAAGTTAACTGATAGGGA
TCCCCTCTAGAAATAATTTTGTTTAACTTTAAGAAGGAGATATACCATGGCAACAGGCCCCACAGCAGAC
CCTGAAAAACGCAAACTGATACAGCAGCAGCTGGTTCTACTGCTTCATGCCCACAAATGTCAGAGACGAG
AGCAAGCAAATGGAGAGGTTCGAGCCTGTTCTCTCCCACACTGTCGAACCATGAAAAACGTTTTGAATCA
CATGACACATTGTCAGGCTGGGAAAGCCTGCCAAGTTGCCCATTGTGCATCTTCACGACAAATCATCTCT
CATTGGAAGAACTGCACACGACATGACTGTCCTGTTTGCCTCCCTTTGAAAAATGCCAGTGACAAGCGAT
AGTAAGCTTGCGGCCGCACTCGAGCACCACCACCACCACCACTGAGATCCGGCTGCTAACAAAGCCCGAA
AGGAAGCTGAGTTGGCTGCTGCCACCGCTGAGCAATAACTAGCATAACCCCTTGGGGCCTCTAAACGGGT
CTTGAGGGGTTTTTTGCTGAAAGGAGGAACTATATCCGGATTGGCGAATGGG
[124 nt withheld, positions 4545-4668]
C
[91 nt withheld, positions 4670-4760]
A
[49 nt withheld, positions 4762-4810]
CCTTTGACGTTGGAGTCCACGTTCTTT
[37 nt withheld, positions 4838-4874]
ACCCTATCTCGGTCTATTCTTTTGATTTATAAGGGATTTTGCCGATTTCGGCCTATTGGTTAAAAAATGA
GCTGATTTAACAAAAATTTAACGCGAATTTTAACAAAATATTAACGCTTACAATTTAGGTGGCACTTTTC
GGGGAAATGTGCGCGGAACCCCTATTTGTTTATTTTTCTAAATACATTCAAATATGTATCCGCTCATGAG
ACAATAACCCTGATAAATGCTTCAATAATATTGAAAAAGGAAGAGTATGAGTATTCAACATTTCCGTGTC
GCCCTTATTCCCTTTTTTGCGGCATTTTGCCTTCCTGTTTTTGCTCACCCAGAAACGCTGGTGAAAGTAA
AAGATGCTGAAGATCAGTTGGGTGCACGAGTGGGTTACATCGAACTGGATCTCAACAGCGGTAAGATCCT
TGAGAGTTTTCGCCCCGAAGAACGTTTTCCAATGATGAGCACTTTTAAAGTTCTGCTATGTGGCGCGGTA
TTATCCCGTATTGACGCCGGGCAAGAGCAACTCGGTCGCCGCATACACTATTCTCAGAATGACTTGGTTG
AGTACTCACCAGTCACAGAAAAGCATCTTACGGATGGCATGACAGTAAGAGAATTATGCAGTGCTGCCAT
AACCATGAGTGATAACACTGCGGCCAACTTACTTCTGACAACGATCGGAGGACCGAAGGAGCTAACCGCT
TTTTTGCACAACATGGGGGATCATGTAACTCGCCTTGATCGTTGGGAACCGGAGCTGAATGAAGCCATAC
CAAACGACGAGCGTGACACCACGATGCCTGCAGCAATGGCAACAACGTTGCGCAAACTATTAACTGGCGA
ACTACTTACTCTAGCTTCCCGGCAACAATTAATAGACTGGATGGAGGCGGATAAAGTTGCAGGACCACTT
CTGCGCTCGGCCCTTCCGGCTGGCTGGTTTATTGCTGATAAATCTGGAGCCGGTGAGCGTGGGTCTCGCG
GTATCATTGCAGCACTGGGGCCAGATGGTAAGCCCTCCCGTATCGTAGTTATCTACACGACGGGGAGTCA
GGCAACTATGGATGAACGAAATAGACAGATCGCTGAGATAGGTGCCTCACTGATTAAGCATTGGTAACTG
TCAGACCAAGTTTACTCATATATACTTTAGATTGATTTAAAACTTCATTTTTAATTTAAAAGGATCTAGG
TGAAGATCCTTTTTGATAATCTCATGACCAAAATCCCTTAACGTGAGTTTTCGTTCCACTGAGCGTCAGA
CCCCGTA
