>Addgene plasmid #99343 | HisGB1-Hif1a(776-826) + CBP TAZ1(340-439) | depositor partial sequence | sequence record 193362 | T7 promoter and T7 terminator
TAATTTTGTTTAACTTTAAGAAGGAGATATACGATGGGCCATCATCATCATCATCACAGCAGCGGC
[168 nt withheld, positions 67-234]
GAATTCAGCAGCGGCAGCAGCGGCCTGGTTCCGCGTGGTTCCCATATGTCTGATTTAGCATGTAGACTGC
TGGGGCAATCAATGGATGAAAGTGGATTACCACAGCTGACCAGTTATGATTGTGAAGTTAATGCTCCTAT
ACAAGGCAGCAGAAACCTACTGCAGGGTGAAGAATTACTCAGAGCTTTGGATCAAGTTAACTGATAGGGA
TCCCCTCTAGAAATAATTTTGTTTAACTTTAAGAAGGAGATATACCATGGCAACAGGCCCCACAGCAGAC
CCTGAAAAACGCAAACTGATACAGCAGCAGCTGGTTCTACTGCTTCATGCCCACAAATGTCAGAGACGAG
AGCAAGCAAATGGAGAGGTTCGAGCCTGTTCTCTCCCACACTGTCGAACCATGAAAAACGTTTTGAATCA
CATGACACATTGTCAGGCTGGGAAAGCCTGCCAAGTTGCCCATTGTGCATCTTCACGACAAATCATCTCT
CATTGGAAGAACTGCACACGACATGACTGTCCTGTTTGCCTCCCTTTGAAAAATGCCAGTGACAAGCGAT
AGTAAGCTTGCGGCCGCACTCGAGCACCACCACCACCACCACTGAGATCCGGCTGCTAACAAAGCCCGAA
AGGAAGCTGAGTTGGCTGCTGCCACCGCTGAGCAATAACTAGCATAACCCCTTGGGG
